>Addgene plasmid #226132 | pAM296 | addgene full sequence | sequence record 446622 | Addgene NGS Result
GTAACTAATCTCAATAACATCGTCCACGGTCAAAGTCGAGAAATTCCTCAGTACGTTTTCCAAAACTGCT
TTGGGGTCGGAAATATCCAAGAAATCTACAGACTGAGGTTCTAACTTCACAAACTGGCCCAGAGGTACAT
CAGTAGATGAAATTTGCAGTAGAGATCCTGGCTGTATACCCAAAGTTTCCATCATCCATTGTGGTAAGTA
AACTCTGCCCTCTTCAGCAATAAATTCTAAAACACCTCCATGTGTCACACGTCCAGTTTCATTGGCAGTT
AGTTTAAAAAGCATGGGGTATCTTATGTTCAACATGGATAGTTTGCTACGAGCACTTGGTGGCAGGAATA
TTTTCCCGCCGAAGTTTGCGTCATCCTTCCGTATTCTATCATTCATCATAGCTATAGGGTAGCATCTAAA
GAACTCCTCAAACGTTTGAGGCATATTTACAAAACCATTTCCGCCGCCAAAAGAACTAAAGCCAGAAAAC
ATGAGCTCGAATTCGGATCCGCGACCCATTTGCTGTCCACCAGTCATGCTAGCCATATGTATATCTCCTT
CTTAAAGTTAAACAAAATTATTTCTAGAGGGGAATTGTTATCCGCTCACAATTCCCCTATAGTGAGTCGT
ATTAATTTCGCGGGATCGAGATCTCGATCCTCTACGCCGGACGCATCGTGGCCGGCATCACCGGCGCCAC
AGGTGCGGTTGCTGGCGCCTATATCGCCGACATCACCGATGGGGAAGATCGGGCTCGCCACTTCGGGCTC
ATGAGCGCTTGTTTCGGCGTGGGTATGGTGGCAGGCCCCGTGGCCGGGGGACTGTTGGGCGCCATCTCCT
TGCATGCACCATTCCTTGCGGCGGCGGTGCTCAACGGCCTCAACCTACTACTGGGCTGCTTCCTAATGCA
GGAGTCGCATAAGGGAGAGCGTCGAGATCCCGGACACCATCGAATGGCGCAAAACCTTTCGCGGTATGGC
ATGATAGCGCCCGGAAGAGAGTCAATTCAGGGTGGTGAATGTGAAACCAGTAACGTTATACGATGTCGCA
GAGTATGCCGGTGTCTCTTATCAGACCGTTTCCCGCGTGGTGAACCAGGCCAGCCACGTTTCTGCGAAAA
CGCGGGAAAAAGTGGAAGCGGCGATGGCGGAGCTGAATTACATTCCCAACCGCGTGGCACAACAACTGGC
GGGCAAACAGTCGTTGCTGATTGGCGTTGCCACCTCCAGTCTGGCCCTGCACGCGCCGTCGCAAATTGTC
GCGGCGATTAAATCTCGCGCCGATCAACTGGGTGCCAGCGTGGTGGTGTCGATGGTAGAACGAAGCGGCG
TCGAAGCCTGTAAAGCGGCGGTGCACAATCTTCTCGCGCAACGCGTCAGTGGGCTGATCATTAACTATCC
GCTGGATGACCAGGATGCCATTGCTGTGGAAGCTGCCTGCACTAATGTTCCGGCGTTATTTCTTGATGTC
TCTGACCAGACACCCATCAACAGTATTATTTTCTCCCATGAAGACGGTACGCGACTGGGCGTGGAGCATC
TGGTCGCATTGGGTCACCAGCAAATCGCGCTGTTAGCGGGCCCATTAAGTTCTGTCTCGGCGCGTCTGCG
TCTGGCTGGCTGGCATAAATATCTCACTCGCAATCAAATTCAGCCGATAGCGGAACGGGAAGGCGACTGG
AGTGCCATGTCCGGTTTTCAACAAACCATGCAAATGCTGAATGAGGGCATCGTTCCCACTGCGATGCTGG
TTGCCAACGATCAGATGGCGCTGGGCGCAATGCGCGCCATTACCGAGTCCGGGCTGCGCGTTGGTGCGGA
TATCTCGGTAGTGGGATACGACGATACCGAAGACAGCTCATGTTATATCCCGCCGTTAACCACCATCAAA
CAGGATTTTCGCCTGCTGGGGCAAACCAGCGTGGACCGCTTGCTGCAACTCTCTCAGGGCCAGGCGGTGA
AGGGCAATCAGCTGTTGCCCGTCTCACTGGTGAAAAGAAAAACCACCCTGGCGCCCAATACGCAAACCGC
CTCTCCCCGCGCGTTGGCCGATTCATTAATGCAGCTGGCACGACAGGTTTCCCGACTGGAAAGCGGGCAG
TGAGCGCAACGCAATTAATGTAAGTTAGCTCACTCATTAGGCACCGGGATCTCGACCGATGCCCTTGAGA
GCCTTCAACCCAGTCAGCTCCTTCCGGTGGGCGCGGGGCATGACTATCGTCGCCGCACTTATGACTGTCT
TCTTTATCATGCAACTCGTAGGACAGGTGCCGGCAGCGCTCTGGGTCATTTTCGGCGAGGACCGCTTTCG
CTGGAGCGCGACGATGATCGGCCTGTCGCTTGCGGTATTCGGAATCTTGCACGCCCTCGCTCAAGCCTTC
GTCACTGGTCCCGCCACCAAACGTTTCGGCGAGAAGCAGGCCATTATCGCCGGCATGGCGGCCCCACGGG
TGCGCATGATCGTGCTCCTGTCGTTGAGGACCCGGCTAGGCTGGCGGGGTTGCCTTACTGGTTAGCAGAA
TGAATCACCGATACGCGAGCGAACGTGAAGCGACTGCTGCTGCAAAACGTCTGCGACCTGAGCAACAACA
TGAATGGTCTTCGGTTTCCGTGTTTCGTAAAGTCTGGAAACGCGGAAGTCAGCGCCCTGCACCATTATGT
TCCGGATCTGCATCGCAGGATGCTGCTGGCTACCCTGTGGAACACCTACATCTGTATTAACGAAGCGCTG
GCATTGACCCTGAGTGATTTTTCTCTGGTCCCGCCGCATCCATACCGCCAGTTGTTTACCCTCACAACGT
TCCAGTAACCGGGCATGTTCATCATCAGTAACCCGTATCGTGAGCATCCTCTCTCGTTTCATCGGTATCA
TTACCCCCATGAACAGAAATCCCCCTTACACGGAGGCATCAGTGACCAAACAGGAAAAAACCGCCCTTAA
CATGGCCCGCTTTATCAGAAGCCAGACATTAACGCTTCTGGAGAAACTCAACGAGCTGGACGCGGATGAA
CAGGCAGACATCTGTGAATCGCTTCACGACCACGCTGATGAGCTTTACCGCAGCTGCCTCGCGCGTTTCG
GTGATGACGGTGAAAACCTCTGACACATGCAGCTCCCGGAGACGGTCACAGCTTGTCTGTAAGCGGATGC
CGGGAGCAGACAAGCCCGTCAGGGCGCGTCAGCGGGTGTTGGCGGGTGTCGGGGCGCAGCCATGACCCAG
TCACGTAGCGATAGCGGAGTGTATACTGGCTTAACTATGCGGCATCAGAGCAGATTGTACTGAGAGTGCA
CCATTGCGGTGTGAAATACCGCACAGATGCGTAAGGAGAAAATACCGCATCAGGCGCTCTTCCGCTTCCT
CGCTCACTGACTCGCTGCGCTCGGTCGTTCGGCTGCGGCGAGCGGTATCAGCTCACTCAAAGGCGGTAAT
ACGGTTATCCACAGAATCAGGGGATAACGCAGGAAAGAACATGTGAGCAAAAGGCCAGCAAAAGGCCAGG
AACCGTAAAAAGGCCGCGTTGCTGGCGTTTTTCCATAGGCTCCGCCCCCCTGACGAGCATCACAAAAATC
GACGCTCAAGTCAGAGGTGGCGAAACCCGACAGGACTATAAAGATACCAGGCGTTTCCCCCTGGAAGCTC
CCTCGTGCGCTCTCCTGTTCCGACCCTGCCGCTTACCGGATACCTGTCCGCCTTTCTCCCTTCGGGAAGC
GTGGCGCTTTCTCATAGCTCACGCTGTAGGTATCTCAGTTCGGTGTAGGTCGTTCGCTCCAAGCTGGGCT
GTGTGCACGAACCCCCCGTTCAGCCCGACCGCTGCGCCTTATCCGGTAACTATCGTCTTGAGTCCAACCC
GGTAAGACACGACTTATCGCCACTGGCAGCAGCCACTGGTAACAGGATTAGCAGAGCGAGGTATGTAGGC
GGTGCTACAGAGTTCTTGAAGTGGTGGCCTAACTACGGCTACACTAGAAGGACAGTATTTGGTATCTGCG
CTCTGCTGAAGCCAGTTACCTTCGGAAAAAGAGTTGGTAGCTCTTGATCCGGCAAACAAACCACCGCTGG
TAGCGGTGGTTTTTTTGTTTGCAAGCAGCAGATTACGCGCAGAAAAAAAGGATCTCAAGAAGATCCTTTG
ATCTTTTCTACGGGGTCTGACGCTCAGTGGAACGAAAACTCACGTTAAGGGATTTTGGTCATGAACAATA
AAACTGTCTGCTTACATAAACAGTAATACAAGGGGTGTTATGAGCCATATTCAACGGGAAACGTCTTGCT
CTAGGCCGCGATTAAATTCCAACATGGATGCTGATTTATATGGGTATAAATGGGCTCGCGATAATGTCGG
GCAATCAGGTGCGACAATCTATCGATTGTATGGGAAGCCCGATGCGCCAGAGTTGTTTCTGAAACATGGC
AAAGGTAGCGTTGCCAATGATGTTACAGATGAGATGGTCAGACTAAACTGGCTGACGGAATTTATGCCTC
TTCCGACCATCAAGCATTTTATCCGTACTCCTGATGATGCATGGTTACTCACCACTGCGATCCCCGGGAA
AACAGCATTCCAGGTATTAGAAGAATATCCTGATTCAGGTGAAAATATTGTTGATGCGCTGGCAGTGTTC
CTGCGCCGGTTGCATTCGATTCCTGTTTGTAATTGTCCTTTTAACAGCGATCGCGTATTTCGTCTCGCTC
AGGCGCAATCACGAATGAATAACGGTTTGGTTGATGCGAGTGATTTTGATGACGAGCGTAATGGCTGGCC
TGTTGAACAAGTCTGGAAAGAAATGCATAAACTTTTGCCATTCTCACCGGATTCAGTCGTCACTCATGGT
GATTTCTCACTTGATAACCTTATTTTTGACGAGGGGAAATTAATAGGTTGTATTGATGTTGGACGAGTCG
GAATCGCAGACCGATACCAGGATCTTGCCATCCTATGGAACTGCCTCGGTGAGTTTTCTCCTTCATTACA
GAAACGGCTTTTTCAAAAATATGGTATTGATAATCCTGATATGAATAAATTGCAGTTTCATTTGATGCTC
GATGAGTTTTTCTAAGAATTAATTCATGAGCGGATACATATTTGAATGTATTTAGAAAAATAAACAAATA
GGGGTTCCGCGCACATTTCCCCGAAAAGTGCCACCTAAATTGTAAGCGTTAATATTTTGTTAAAATTCGC
GTTAAATTTTTGTTAAATCAGCTCATTTTTTAACCAATAGGCCGAAATCGGCAAAATCCCTTATAAATCA
AAAGAATAGACCGAGATAGGGT
[37 nt withheld, positions 5273-5309]
AAAGAACGTGGACTCCAACGTCAAAGG
[49 nt withheld, positions 5337-5385]
T
[91 nt withheld, positions 5387-5477]
G
[124 nt withheld, positions 5479-5602]
CCCATTCGCCAATCCGGATATAGTTCCTCCTTTCAGCAAAAAACCCCTCAAGACCCGTTTAGAGGCCCCA
AGGGGTTATGCTAGTTATTGCTCAGCGGTGGCAGCAGCCAACTCAGCTTCCTTTCGGGCTTTGTTAGCAG
CCGGATCTCAGTGGTGGTGGTGGTGGTGCTCGAGGGGCCCCTGGAACAGAACTTCCAGGTCAATTTCGAT
TACTTCCGGGCTTTTGGGAGCCTTGGACTTGGACGAATCATGGTCACTTTTCGTTTTTCTCTTATTGCTC
TTCCTTAGTGAGATCCCTTGGCCTTGGAAATTTTGTTCACTGGATTTGCTACCAGCGGCACTTTCTTCGT
CTTCTTTCGGTAGGACCATTGGGAAACCAAAGAATAATTGGCCTTCAGGCAGATCTAGCTTGGCGGGCTC
GCCATCAAACGTTATCTTCATATCTTTTATATCTTGCTTGGGCTCCGCTTTCGGAGCTTTACCAGATATG
TTTTGTCCCTGACCTACAAATTTAGATAGTTTGTTTCTGCTACTGTTAGCGATACCCGCATAGTCGATTC
TTGTGGACATCGATCCCTGGCCAAGCACCGAGGGATCCAAAACTTGGCCCTTACCAAAAGAATTCTTTTT
TTCTTTATCTTGCTGAGCTTTCAGCGCTTTGTAATCCGGTTCCACATATCCTACAGGTGGAGCAAAATCT
GTTACTAAATCTGTTTCAATGACACATATACTCTTCGATGATGATTCTGGTTTGACTTCTAAGATCTTAA
TTTTGAAAGTTTTACCATT
Features (pLannotate 1.2.2; 20 found; start..end, strand, type, name):
    514..546     -  CDS            T7 tag (gene 10 leader): leader peptide from bacteriophage T7 gene 10 promotes efficient translation in E. coli
    554..576     -  RBS            RBS: efficient ribosome binding site from bacteriophage T7 gene 10 (Olins and Rangwala, 1989)
    591..615     -  protein_bind   lac operator: The lac repressor binds to the lac operator to inhibit transcription in E. coli. This inhibition can be relieved by adding lactose or isopropyl-β-D-thiogalactopyranoside (IPTG). lac repressor encoded by lacI
    616..634     -  promoter       T7 promoter: promoter for bacteriophage T7 RNA polymerase
    656..935     +  CDS            TcR (fragment): tetracycline efflux protein; tet; confers resistance to tetracycline
    943..1020    +  promoter       lacI promoter: lacI
   1021..2103    +  CDS            lacI: lac repressor; lacI; The lac repressor binds to the lac operator to inhibit transcription in E. coli. This inhibition can be relieved by adding lactose or isopropyl-β-D-thiogalactopyranoside (IPTG).
   2116..2137    +  protein_bind   CAP binding site: CAP binding activates transcription in the presence of cAMP. E. coli catabolite activator protein
   2152..2443    +  CDS            TcR (fragment): tetracycline efflux protein; tet; confers resistance to tetracycline
   2515..2895    -  CDS            YPB1_ECOLX: Protein predicted: Swiss-Prot protein existence level 4. From Escherichia coli.
   2912..3103    +  CDS            rop: Rop protein, which maintains plasmids at low copy number; rop
   3205..3344    +  misc_feature   bom: basis of mobility region from pBR322
   3530..4118    -  rep_origin     ori: high-copy-number ColE1/pMB1/pBR322/pUC origin of replication
   4240..5055    +  CDS            KanR: aminoglycoside phosphotransferase; aph(3')-Ia; confers resistance to kanamycin in bacteria or G418 (Geneticin®) in eukaryotes
   5064..5121    -  promoter       AmpR promoter (fragment): bla
   5174..5602    -  rep_origin     f1 ori (sequence partly withheld): f1 bacteriophage origin of replication; arrow indicates direction of (+) strand synthesis
   5639..5686    -  terminator     T7 terminator: transcription terminator for bacteriophage T7 RNA polymerase
   5694..5743    -  CDS            SET1 (fragment): solubility-enhancement tag derived from T7 phage gene 10B
   5753..5770    -  CDS            9xHis (fragment): 9xHis affinity tag
   5801..492     -  CDS            UFD1 (across the origin): UFD1_YEAST - Also known as PIP3. Experimental evidence at protein level: Swiss-Prot protein existence level 1. Functions at a post-ubiquitation step in the ubiquitin fusion degradation (UFD) pathway. Has a role in the endoplasmic reticulum- associated degradation (ERAD) pathway. Required for the proteasome- dependent processing/activation of MGA2 and SPT23 transcription factors leading to the subsequent expression of OLE1. Has an additional role in the turnover of OLE1 where it targets ubiquitinated OLE1 and other proteins to the ERAD. From Saccharomyces cerevisiae (strain ATCC 204508 / S288c)
