[The description below was written by a language model from this plasmid's Addgene catalogue record and pLannotate feature annotations shown in this document.]
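Description:
pAM296 is a bacterial expression plasmid for producing the budding yeast (S. cerevisiae) Cdc48 cofactor Ufd1 carrying an L55R point mutation and a C-terminal 3C-protease-cleavable His6 tag. The catalogue lists the backbone as pET DUET. The annotated 6,391-nt sequence, however, shows only a single T7 expression cassette and a pBR322-type architecture (ColE1/pMB1 origin with rop and bom, plus tetracycline-resistance gene fragments), so it resembles a standard single-cassette pET vector more than a two-cassette Duet layout. Selection is by kanamycin through the aph(3')-Ia gene. An f1 origin is also present. The record calls the plasmid high copy, although rop normally restrains copy number.

The UFD1 open reading frame lies on the reverse strand, spans the sequence numbering origin, and is driven by a T7 promoter fused to a lac operator. It is followed by the phage T7 gene 10 ribosome binding site and a short T7 tag (gene 10 leader) annotated just upstream of the coding sequence. Downstream of UFD1 is a histidine tag, annotated as a fragment of a longer His tag and consistent with His6, and then the T7 terminator. The 3C site is not annotated separately but presumably sits in the short gap between UFD1 and the tag. A small "SET1" hit between the tag and the terminator is probably residual vector sequence. The plasmid-borne lacI gene supplies repressor, so expression stays off until IPTG induction in a host that provides T7 RNA polymerase.

The construct is suited to purifying recombinant mutant Ufd1 by metal-affinity chromatography, with optional tag removal by 3C protease. The associated work examines how Ufd1 determines the polyubiquitin linkage specificity of the AAA+ ATPase Cdc48. The record does not state the specific effect of the L55R substitution.
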