Addgene plasmid #226132: pAM296
Purpose: Expression of Ufd1L55R-3C-His6
Depositing lab: Andreas Martin. Depositing organization: University of California, Berkeley. Publication: The Ufd1 cofactor determines the linkage specificity of polyubiquitin chain engagement by the AAA+ ATPase Cdc48. Williams C, Dong KC, Arkinson C, Martin A. Mol Cell. 2023 Mar 2;83(5):759-769.e7. doi: 10.1016/j.molcel.2023.01.016. Epub 2023 Feb 2. PubMed 36736315.
Backbone
  Vector backbone: pET DUET
  Vector type: Bacterial Expression
Growth in bacteria
  Bacterial resistance: Kanamycin, 50 μg/mL
  Growth temperature: 37°C
  Growth strain: DH5alpha
  Copy number: High Copy
Gene/Insert
  Gene/Insert name: Ufd1L55R-3C-His6
  Species: S. cerevisiae (budding yeast)
  Mutation: L55R
  Cloning method: Unknown
  Sequencing primers: 5′ Unknown
Terms and licenses: Academic/Nonprofit Terms; Industry Terms: Not Available to Industry
How to cite: pAM296 was a gift from Andreas Martin (Addgene plasmid # 226132 ; http://n2t.net/addgene:226132 ; RRID:Addgene_226132)
